Addgene plasmid #34531: KHBD00425
Depositing lab: Bart Deplancke. Depositing organization: Swiss Federal Institute of Technology (EPFL). Publication: Automated protein-DNA interaction screening of Drosophila regulatory elements. Korneel Hens, Jean-Daniel Feuz, Alina Isakova, Antonina Lagovitina, Andreas Massouras, Julien Bryois, Patrick Callaerts, Susan E. Celniker, Bart Deplancke. Nat Methods. 2011 Oct 30;8(12):1065-70. 10.1038/nmeth.1763 PubMed 22037703.
Backbone
  Vector backbone: pDONR221
  Backbone manufacturer: Invitrogen
  Backbone size w/o insert (bp): 2536
  Vector type: Gateway Donor Vector
Growth in bacteria
  Bacterial resistance: Kanamycin, 50 μg/mL
  Growth temperature: 37°C
  Growth strain: DH5alpha
  Copy number: High Copy
Gene/Insert
  Gene/Insert name: CG17195 (alt names: FBgn0039369; CG17195)
  Species: D. melanogaster (fly)
  Insert size (bp): 849
  Entrez Gene: CG17195 (a.k.a. Dmel_CG17195, CG17195-PA, Dmel\CG17195)
  Cloning method: Gateway Cloning
  Sequencing primers: 5′ M13F; 3′ M13R
Terms and licenses: Academic/Nonprofit Terms; Industry Terms: Not Available to Industry
Depositor comments: Please note that the ORFs in this collection were cloned open-ended (without a stop codon).
How to cite: KHBD00425 was a gift from Bart Deplancke (Addgene plasmid # 34531 ; http://n2t.net/addgene:34531 ; RRID:Addgene_34531)
