[The description below was written by a language model from this plasmid's Addgene catalogue record.]
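Description:
KHBD00425 is a Gateway entry-type clone built in the pDONR221 donor vector backbone (about 2.5 kb without insert), carrying the open reading frame of the Drosophila melanogaster gene CG17195 (FBgn0039369) as an 849 bp insert. It is a high-copy bacterial plasmid selected with kanamycin. The insert was introduced by Gateway recombination cloning, so the ORF is expected to sit between attL recombination sites, and M13 forward and reverse priming sites flanking the cassette are used to verify it by sequencing. No feature table is provided with the record, so the exact positions of these elements and of the replication origin are not documented here.

As a donor/entry construct, the plasmid has no recorded promoter for expressing the insert and is not itself an expression vector. It serves as a shuttle from which the CG17195 coding sequence can be transferred by LR recombination into any compatible Gateway destination vector. The depositor notes that ORFs in this collection were cloned open-ended, without a stop codon, which allows in-frame C-terminal fusions to tags or functional domains supplied by the destination vector; a stop codon must therefore come from that vector. The clone belongs to a collection associated with work on automated protein–DNA interaction screening of Drosophila regulatory elements, which suggests its use as a source ORF for building fusion constructs in such assays, although the record does not describe the function of CG17195 or specify particular destination vectors.
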