>Addgene plasmid #34531 | KHBD00425 | depositor partial sequence | sequence record 41098 | KHBD00425 sequence 849 bps
ATGTGCTACGTGAATAGATTTTGCCATTACTTTGCCAATCGCTACCCGAAGAACTTTGTGAGGATAGTGC
ATCCACTTTCGATAGTTTTCGTCCTGTGCAGCACAGCTTTCTTCTTCTCACTGCAGATGTTTTACATTGC
GCCCAAAGTGTTTGGCGACATTGCTTACAAGCTCTACTGGATATTGGTCACCTTCATAACGCACAACATA
CTTGGTAACATGCTGGCCTGCTATATGACTAGCTCATCGGTAAACACCTTGTCCAAGGACTCCCGATGCC
CGAATCCAGAGGATGAGCCCCTGTGGCACTATTGCGAATCGTGTAAAAAGCTGAGATCGCCACGATCCTG
GCACTGCGTTTTGTGCAACACCTGCATTTTGAGACGGGACCACCACTGTATATTCACGGGCACTTGCATT
GGACACAATAATCAACGCTTTTTCTTCTGGTTCACATTTTATTTAACGCTCGGCTTAGTCACAAGCTTTG
CAACATTTTGTATGTTTATCCTGCAGAATGGCGGTAACTTCATGAGTCTCTCGTCTGTGATTTTTAATTT
AATAACTAGGACTTTTTTCCAAAATTATACTGGCAATACTTTTGAGACCATTGCCTTCCTCTTGAATATA
AGCGCCAGCTATATGCCTGCCTTTATGTTGGCATATCAAATGCAGATTTTAAGCCAAAACTCTACCTACT
ATAATATTTTTGATTGCACCTACGATCTGGGTTTCCGAAAGAACTGCCAGACAATAATGGGCCAACGAGG
ACTTTGGACTTTTATATCGCCCTTGCTGAAGAGTCCTTTGCCCCATGACGGTGCACATTGGCAGATGAAG
CAGTCTCAC
