>Addgene plasmid #34531 | KHBD00425 | addgene partial sequence | sequence record 42310 | M13-Rev 5'-CAGGAAACAGCTATGACC-3'
ATGATTTTATTTTGACTGATAGTGACCTGTTCGTTGCAACAAATTGATAAGCAATGCTTTCTTATAATGC
CAACTTTGTACAAGAAAGTTGGCAAGTGAGACTGCTTCATCTGCCAATGTGCACCGTCATGGGGCAAAGG
ACTCTTCAGCAAGGGCGATATAAAAGTCCAAAGTCCTCGTTGGCCCATTATTGTCTGGCAGTTCTTTCGG
AAACCCAGATCGTAGGTGCAATCAAAAATATTATAGTAGGTAGAGTTTTGGCTTAAAATCTGCATTTGAT
ATGCCAACATAAAGGCAGGCATATAGCTGGCGCTTATATTCAAGAGGAAGGCAATGGTCTCAAAAGTATT
GCCAGTATAATTTTGGAAAAAAGTCCTAGTTATTAAATTAAAAATCACAGACGAGAGACTCATGAAGTTA
CCGCCATTCTGCAGGATAAACATACAAAATGTTGCAAAGCTTGTGACTAAGCCGAGCGTTAAATAAAATG
TGAACCAGAAGAAAAAGCGTTGATTATTGTGTCCAATGCAAGTGCCCGTGAATATACAGTGGTGGTCCCG
TCTCAAAATGCAGGTGTTGCACAAAACGCAGTGCCAGGATCGTGGCGATCTCAGCTTTTTACACGATTCG
CAATAGTGCCACAGGGGCTCATCCTCTGGATTCGGGCATCGGGAGTCCTTGGACAAGGTGTTTACCGATG
AGCTAGTCATATAGCAGGCCAGCATGTTACCAAGTATGTTGTGCGTTATGAAGGTGACCAATATCCAGTA
